>Addgene plasmid #114000 | pOGG082 | depositor full sequence | sequence record 215235 | Full Sequence
GTGGCTCTTCAGTGGACGAAAGGGCCTCGTGATACGCCTATTTTTATAGGTTAATGTCATGATAATAATG
GTTTCTTAGACGTCAGGTGGCACTTTTCGGGGAAATGTGCGCGGAACCCCTATTTGTTTATTTTTCTAAA
TACATTCAAATATGTATCCGCTCATGAGACAATAACCCTGATAAATGCTTCAATAATATTGAAAAAGGAA
GAGTATGCGCTCACGCAACTGGTCCAGAACCTTGACCGAACGCAGCGGTGGTAACGGCGCAGTGGCGGTT
TTCATGGCTTGTTATGACTGTTTTTTTGGGGTACAGTCTATGCCTCGGGCATCCAAGCAGCAAGCGCGTT
ACGCCGTGGGTCGATGTTTGATGTTATGGAGCAGCAACGATGTTACGCAGCAGGGCAGTCGCCCTAAAAC
AAAGTTAAACATCATGAGGGAAGCGGTGATCGCCGAAGTATCGACTCAACTATCAGAGGTAGTTGGCGTC
ATCGAGCGCCATCTCGAACCGACGTTGCTGGCCGTACATTTGTACGGCTCCGCAGTGGATGGCGGCCTGA
AGCCACACAGCGATATTGATTTGCTGGTTACGGTGACCGTAAGGCTTGATGAAACAACGCGGCGAGCTTT
GATCAACGACCTTTTGGAAACTTCGGCTTCCCCTGGAGAGAGCGAGATTCTCCGCGCTGTAGAAGTCACC
ATTGTTGTGCACGACGACATCATTCCGTGGCGTTATCCAGCTAAGCGCGAACTGCAATTTGGAGAATGGC
AGCGCAATGACATTCTTGCAGGTATCTTCGAGCCAGCCACGATCGACATTGATCTGGCTATCTTGCTGAC
AAAAGCAAGAGAACATAGCGTTGCCTTGGTAGGTCCAGCGGCGGAGGAACTCTTTGATCCGGTTCCTGAA
CAGGATCTATTTGAGGCGCTAAATGAAACCTTAACGCTATGGAACTCGCCGCCCGACTGGGCTGGCGATG
AGCGAAATGTAGTGCTTACGTTGTCCCGCATTTGGTACAGCGCAGTAACCGGCAAAATCGCGCCGAAGGA
TGTCGCTGCCGACTGGGCAATGGAGCGCCTGCCGGCCCAGTATCAGCCCGTCATACTTGAAGCTAGACAG
GCTTATCTTGGACAAGAAGAAGATCGCTTGGCCTCGCGCGCAGATCAGTTGGAAGAATTTGTCCATTACG
TAAAAGGCGAGATCACCAAGGTAGTCGGCAAATAACTGTCAGACCAAGTTTACTCATATATACTTTAGAT
TGATTTAAAACTTCATTTTTAATTTAAAAGGATCTAGGTGAAGATCCTTTTTGATAATCTCATGACCAAA
ATCCCTTAACGTGAGTTTTCGTTCCACTGAGCGTCAGACCCCGTAGAAAAGATCAAAGGATCTTCTTGAG
ATCCTTTTTTTCTGCGCGTAATCTGCTGCTTGCAAACAAAAAAACCACCGCTACCAGCGGTGGTTTGTTT
GCCGGATCAAGAGCTACCAACTCTTTTTCCGAAGGTAACTGGCTTCAGCAGAGCGCAGATACCAAATACT
GTCCTTCTAGTGTAGCCGTAGTTAGGCCACCACTTCAAGAACTCTGTAGCACCGCCTACATACCTCGCTC
TGCTAATCCTGTTACCAGTGGCTGCTGCCAGTGGCGATAAGTCGTGTCTTACCGGGTTGGACTCAAGACG
ATAGTTACCGGATAAGGCGCAGCGGTCGGGCTGAACGGGGGGTTCGTGCACACAGCCCAGCTTGGAGCGA
ACGACCTACACCGAACTGAGATACCTACAGCGTGAGCTATGAGAAAGCGCCACGCTTCCCGAAGGGAGAA
AGGCGGACAGGTATCCGGTAAGCGGCAGGGTCGGAACAGGAGAGCGCACGAGGGAGCTTCCAGGGGGAAA
CGCCTGGTATCTTTATAGTCCTGTCGGGTTTCGCCACCTCTGACTTGAGCGTCGATTTTTGTGATGCTCG
TCAGGGGGGCGGAGCCTATGGAAAAACGCCAGCAACGCGGCCTTTTTACGGTTCCTGGCCTTTTGCTGGC
CTTTTGCTCACATGTTCTTTCCTGCGTTATCCCCTGATTCTGTGGATAACCGTATTACCGCCTTTGAGTG
AGCTGATACCGCTCGCCGCAGCCGAACGACCGAGCGCAGCGAGTCAGTGAGCGAGGAAGCGGAAGAGCGC
CCAATACGCAAACCGCCTCTCCCCGCGCGTTGGCCGATTCATTAATCACTCTGTGGTCTCAGGAGTCGAT
GCTGACCGCCTGATCGCCACAATAGACGACATCCGATACGATTCTCCGCTTAGCGATCTCGGCTTTATCT
TCCACGCGATTAACGTTGAACACATGCTTCGGCGAATTGACGGAACTTGAAGGAGATCACCCGCTATCGC
AGCGGGGACTTCAACACGCCTGCAACTGGTAACCCGTGCATCGCCGCGGAACGAGGCCGATGGGTTCGCT
GCCACTTTGAAATGTCGTGCTTCTGGAGCGAGACTTATATGAACATTTGCCATCGCTCGCGCCCAGACGC
CGCGTCAATGACGTCTTCCTCGTGAAGTGGATCGCTAGCCGTGGCGTAGTCGAGTGACATGGCGCTTGAT
CATCGCCGGAAACAGCCCTTTGCGGCAAGTGATCAGAATTCGTTACTGCTGGTCTGGTGATGGGATACAG
GCTGTTCGAACAATGGTCCTAGAAGCTACACATGGATAAATGAGACATCCTGTCGGCTGGTCAGATATTC
GACATTGTCATCACCTTTGTCGGTTACGTGACAAGCGTTCCTGTTCTCAATCCCGCATCTTTGCGCCCAC
ATAACTGGAATCGCAGTAAATTATTGTTCGTCATCTCTATCGGCCTGCTTGGCACGAATCTTGTGAGCTA
TAGCGAGGCAGCGGAACGGCCTCCGCATCCACGTTGCGGGATAACCGCATTGCCTCGAACACATGAAGGA
ACGCCAAAAATGTGAGACCACGAA
Features (pLannotate 1.2.2; 6 found; start..end, strand, type, name):
    110..214     +  promoter       AmpR promoter: bla
    205..285     -  CDS            int (fragment): INT2_ECOLX - Protein inferred from homology: Swiss-Prot protein existence level 3. Putative integrase believed to be involved in the insertion of antibiotic resistance genes into plasmids and transposons. From Escherichia coli.
    371..427     +  CDS            GmR (fragment): gentamycin acetyltransferase; aacC1; confers resistance to gentamycin
    434..1222    +  CDS            aadA: S3AD_ECOLX - Experimental evidence at protein level: Swiss-Prot protein existence level 1. Mediates bacterial resistance to the antibiotics streptomycin and spectinomycin. From Escherichia coli.
   1396..1984    +  rep_origin     ori: high-copy-number ColE1/pMB1/pBR322/pUC origin of replication
   2167..2216    +  CDS            lacI (fragment): lac repressor; lacI; The lac repressor binds to the lac operator to inhibit transcription in E. coli. This inhibition can be relieved by adding lactose or isopropyl-β-D-thiogalactopyranoside (IPTG).
