>Addgene plasmid #114000 | pOGG082 | addgene full sequence | sequence record 223324 | Addgene NGS Result
GTGGCTCTTCAGTGGACGAAAGGGCCTCGTGATACGCCTATTTTTATAGGTTAATGTCATGATAATAATG
GTTTCTTAGACGTCAGGTGGCACTTTTCGGGGAAATGTGCGCGGAACCCCTATTTGTTTATTTTTCTAAA
TACATTCAAATATGTATCCGCTCATGAGACAATAACCCTGATAAATGCTTCAATAATATTGAAAAAGGAA
GAGTATGCGCTCACGCAACTGGTCCAGAACCTTGACCGAACGCAGCGGTGGTAACGGCGCAGTGGCGGTT
TTCATGGCTTGTTATGACTGTTTTTTTTTGGGGTACAGTCTATGCCTCGGGCATCCAAGCAGCAAGCGCG
TTACGCCGTGGGTCGATGTTTGATGTTATGGAGCAGCAACGATGTTACGCAGCAGGGCAGTCGCCCTAAA
ACAAAGTTAAACATCATGAGGGAAGCGGTGATCGCCGAAGTATCGACTCAACTATCAGAGGTAGTTGGCG
TCATCGAGCGCCATCTCGAACCGACGTTGCTGGCCGTACATTTGTACGGCTCCGCAGTGGATGGCGGCCT
GAAGCCACACAGCGATATTGATTTGCTGGTTACGGTGACCGTAAGGCTTGATGAAACAACGCGGCGAGCT
TTGATCAACGACCTTTTGGAAACTTCGGCTTCCCCTGGAGAGAGCGAGATTCTCCGCGCTGTAGAAGTCA
CCATTGTTGTGCACGACGACATCATTCCGTGGCGTTATCCAGCTAAGCGCGAACTGCAATTTGGAGAATG
GCAGCGCAATGACATTCTTGCAGGTATCTTCGAGCCAGCCACGATCGACATTGATCTGGCTATCTTGCTG
ACAAAAGCAAGAGAACATAGCGTTGCCTTGGTAGGTCCAGCGGCGGAGGAACTCTTTGATCCGGTTCCTG
AACAGGATCTATTTGAGGCGCTAAATGAAACCTTAACGCTATGGAACTCGCCGCCCGACTGGGCTGGCGA
TGAGCGAAATGTAGTGCTTACGTTGTCCCGCATTTGGTACAGCGCAGTAACCGGCAAAATCGCGCCGAAG
GATGTCGCTGCCGACTGGGCAATGGAGCGCCTGCCGGCCCAGTATCAGCCCGTCATACTTGAAGCTAGAC
AGGCTTATCTTGGACAAGAAGAAGATCGCTTGGCCTCGCGCGCAGATCAGTTGGAAGAATTTGTCCATTA
CGTAAAAGGCGAGATCACCAAGGTAGTCGGCAAATAACTGTCAGACCAAGTTTACTCATATATACTTTAG
ATTGATTTAAAACTTCATTTTTAATTTAAAAGGATCTAGGTGAAGATCCTTTTTGATAATCTCATGACCA
AAATCCCTTAACGTGAGTTTTCGTTCCACTGAGCGTCAGACCCCGTAGAAAAGATCAAAGGATCTTCTTG
AGATCCTTTTTTTCTGCGCGTAATCTGCTGCTTGCAAACAAAAAAACCACCGCTACCAGCGGTGGTTTGT
TTGCCGGATCAAGAGCTACCAACTCTTTTTCCGAAGGTAACTGGCTTCAGCAGAGCGCAGATACCAAATA
CTGTTCTTCTAGTGTAGCCGTAGTTAGGCCACCACTTCAAGAACTCTGTAGCACCGCCTACATACCTCGC
TCTGCTAATCCTGTTACCAGTGGCTGCTGCCAGTGGCGATAAGTCGTGTCTTACCGGGTTGGACTCAAGA
CGATAGTTACCGGATAAGGCGCAGCGGTCGGGCTGAACGGGGGGTTCGTGCACACAGCCCAGCTTGGAGC
GAACGACCTACACCGAACTGAGATACCTACAGCGTGAGCTATGAGAAAGCGCCACGCTTCCCGAAGGGAG
AAAGGCGGACAGGTATCCGGTAAGCGGCAGGGTCGGAACAGGAGAGCGCACGAGGGAGCTTCCAGGGGGA
AACGCCTGGTATCTTTATAGTCCTGTCGGGTTTCGCCACCTCTGACTTGAGCGTCGATTTTTGTGATGCT
CGTCAGGGGGGCGGAGCCTATGGAAAAACGCCAGCAACGCGGCCTTTTTACGGTTCCTGGCCTTTTGCTG
GCCTTTTGCTCACATGTTCTTTCCTGCGTTATCCCCTGATTCTGTGGATAACCGTATTACCGCCTTTGAG
TGAGCTGATACCGCTCGCCGCAGCCGAACGACCGAGCGCAGCGAGTCAGTGAGCGAGGAAGCGGAAGAGC
GCCCAATACGCAAACCGCCTCTCCCCGCGCGTTGGCCGATTCATTAATCACTCTGTGGTCTCAGGAGTCG
ATGCTGACCGCCTGATCGCCACAATAGACGACATCCGATACGATTCTCCGCTTAGCGATCTCGGCTTTAT
CTTCCACGCGATTAACGTTGAACACATGCTTCGGCGAATTGACGGAACTTGAAGGAGATCACCCGCTATC
GCAGCGGGGACTTCAACACGCCTGCAACTGGTAACCCGTGCATCGCCGCGGAACGAGGCCGATGGGTTCG
CTGCCACTTTGAAATGTCGTGCTTCTGGAGCGAGACTTATATGAACATTTGCCATCGCTCGCGCCCAGAC
GCCGCGTCAATGACGTCTTCCTCGTGAAGTGGATCGCTAGCCGTGGCGTAGTCGAGTGACATGGCGCTTG
ATCATCGCCGGAAACAGCCCTTTGCGGCAAGTGATCAGAATTCGTTACTGCTGGTCTGGTGATGGGATAC
AGGCTGTTCGAACAATGGTCCTAGAAGCTACACATGGATAAATGAGACATCCTGTCGGCTGGTCAGATAT
TCGACATTGTCATCACCTTTGTCGGTTACGTGACAAGCGTTCCTGTTCTCAATCCCGCATCTTTGCGCCC
ACATAACTGGAATCGCAGTAAATTATTGTTCGTCATCTCTATCGGCCTGCTTGGCACGAATCTTGTGAGC
TATAGCGAGGCAGCGGAACGGCCTCCGCATCCACGTTGCGGGATAACCGCATTGCCTCGAACACATGAAG
GAACGCCAAAAATGTGAGACCACGAA
Features (pLannotate 1.2.2; 6 found; start..end, strand, type, name):
    110..214     +  promoter       AmpR promoter: bla
    205..285     -  CDS            int (fragment): INT2_ECOLX - Protein inferred from homology: Swiss-Prot protein existence level 3. Putative integrase believed to be involved in the insertion of antibiotic resistance genes into plasmids and transposons. From Escherichia coli.
    373..429     +  CDS            GmR (fragment): gentamycin acetyltransferase; aacC1; confers resistance to gentamycin
    436..1224    +  CDS            aadA: S3AD_ECOLX - Experimental evidence at protein level: Swiss-Prot protein existence level 1. Mediates bacterial resistance to the antibiotics streptomycin and spectinomycin. From Escherichia coli.
   1398..1986    +  rep_origin     ori: high-copy-number ColE1/pMB1/pBR322/pUC origin of replication
   2169..2218    +  CDS            lacI (fragment): lac repressor; lacI; The lac repressor binds to the lac operator to inhibit transcription in E. coli. This inhibition can be relieved by adding lactose or isopropyl-β-D-thiogalactopyranoside (IPTG).
