[The description below was written by a language model from this plasmid's Addgene catalogue record and pLannotate feature annotations shown in this document.]
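Description:
pOGG082 (also designated pL0M-PU-pNifH) is a small, roughly 3 kb Level 0 parts plasmid from the Bacterial Expression Vector Archive (BEVA), a modular Golden Gate system for building bacterial expression vectors. Its backbone is a commercial gene-synthesis carrier plasmid, and it is maintained in E. coli at high copy through a ColE1/pUC-type origin of replication. Selection is with spectinomycin, conferred by an aadA aminoglycoside adenylyltransferase gene that appears to be driven by an upstream bla (AmpR) promoter. The short integrase, gentamicin acetyltransferase and lacI matches in the annotation are only fragments. The first two are most likely remnants of the integron context from which the aadA cassette derives, and none should be read as a functional gene.

The payload is a synthetic NifH promoter, recorded as domesticated for Golden Gate cloning, which generally means that internal Type IIS restriction sites were removed so the part can be excised and assembled cleanly. nifH encodes the nitrogenase iron protein, and its promoter is active in nitrogen-fixing bacteroids, so the module is intended to give nodule-specific expression of downstream genes in rhizobia. The automated annotation does not label the promoter itself. It presumably lies in the unannotated region after the origin, but the record does not give its coordinates, source organism or flanking overhangs. The "PU" in the backbone name suggests a promoter-plus-5′-UTR module position, though this is not stated explicitly. The plasmid is a donor of a promoter part for higher-level assemblies, not an expression vector in its own right. The depositor and sequencing-derived records differ by two nucleotides in length and have identical feature content.
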