Addgene plasmid #114000: pOGG082
Purpose: Level 0 module. NifH promoter for nodule-specific expression
Depositing lab: Philip Poole. Depositing organization: University of Oxford. Publication: A Bacterial Expression Vector Archive (BEVA) for Flexible Modular Assembly of Golden Gate-Compatible Vectors. Geddes BA, Mendoza-Suarez MA, Poole PS. Front Microbiol. 2019 Jan 14;9:3345. doi: 10.3389/fmicb.2018.03345. eCollection 2018. PubMed 30692983.
Backbone
  Vector backbone: pL0M-PU-pNifH
  Vector type: Bacterial Expression
Growth in bacteria
  Bacterial resistance: Spectinomycin, 50 μg/mL
  Growth temperature: 37°C
  Growth strain: DH5alpha
  Copy number: High Copy
Gene/Insert
  Gene/Insert name: NifH promoter
  Species: Synthetic
  Mutation: Domesticated for Golden Gate cloning
  Cloning method: Unknown
Terms and licenses: Academic/Nonprofit Terms; Industry Terms: Not Available to Industry
Depositor comments: pL0M-PU-pNifH. Backbone from Invitrogen for synthesised parts. Please visit https://www.biorxiv.org/content/early/2018/08/16/392423 for bioRxiv preprint.
How to cite: pOGG082 was a gift from Philip Poole (Addgene plasmid # 114000 ; http://n2t.net/addgene:114000 ; RRID:Addgene_114000)
